Addgene plasmid #19615: pGC92
Depositing lab: Jane Hubbard. Depositing organization: NYU Grossman School of Medicine. Publication: A "FLP-Out" system for controlled gene expression in Caenorhabditis elegans. Voutev R, Hubbard EJ. Genetics. 2008 Sep;180(1):103-19. doi: 10.1534/genetics.108.090274. PubMed 18723890.
Backbone
  Vector backbone: pBluescript SK+
  Vector type: carries FLP recombinase cDNA
Growth in bacteria
  Bacterial resistance: Ampicillin, 100 μg/mL
  Growth temperature: 37°C
  Growth strain: DH5alpha
  Copy number: High Copy
Gene/Insert
  Gene/Insert name: FLP
  Species: S. cerevisiae (budding yeast)
  Cloning method: Restriction Enzyme
  Sequencing primers: 5′ T7, M13F; 3′ T3, M13R
Terms and licenses: Academic/Nonprofit Terms; Industry Terms: Not Available to Industry
How to cite: pGC92 was a gift from Jane Hubbard (Addgene plasmid # 19615 ; http://n2t.net/addgene:19615 ; RRID:Addgene_19615)
