[The description below was written by a language model from this plasmid's Addgene catalogue record and pLannotate feature annotations shown in this document.]
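Description:
pGC92 is a 4,286 bp cloning plasmid built on pBluescript SK+ that carries the coding sequence for FLP, the site-specific recombinase of Saccharomyces cerevisiae. It is maintained in E. coli as a high-copy plasmid through the ColE1/pUC-type origin and selected with ampicillin via the β-lactamase gene and its own promoter. The backbone also retains the f1 phage origin, which allows production of single-stranded DNA, along with the usual pBluescript lac elements (CAP site, lac promoter and operator, and a lacZα fragment interrupted by the insert).

The FLP open reading frame sits in the multiple cloning site, inserted by restriction cloning, and is oriented in the same direction as the flanking T7 promoter, with the T3 promoter reading in from the opposite side. Immediately downstream of the coding sequence the annotation picks up a short fragment matching the yeast 2μ origin. This is most likely native 2μ plasmid sequence carried along with the FLP gene rather than a functional yeast replicon, and the plasmid has no yeast selectable marker. No eukaryotic promoter or 3' UTR is annotated, so the plasmid does not appear to be an expression construct for animal cells. The phage promoters would only support in vitro transcription.

The associated work describes a "FLP-Out" system for controlled gene expression in Caenorhabditis elegans, in which FLP excises DNA lying between FRT target sites to switch on a gene of interest. Within that context, pGC92 is best understood as a source clone from which the FLP cDNA can be subcloned into worm expression vectors, although the record does not state its specific role.
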