Features (pLannotate 1.2.2; 14 found; start..end, strand, type, name):
     30..458     -  rep_origin     f1 ori (sequence partly withheld): f1 bacteriophage origin of replication; arrow indicates direction of (+) strand synthesis
    463..618     -  CDS            lacZα (fragment): LacZα fragment of β-galactosidase; lacZ fragment
    626..644     +  promoter       T7 promoter: promoter for bacteriophage T7 RNA polymerase
    665..1936    +  CDS            FLP: site-specific recombinase FLP is a site-specific recombinase from Saccharomyces cerevisiae. Recombination occurs at FRT sequences.
   1939..2042    +  rep_origin     2μ ori (fragment): yeast 2μ plasmid origin of replication
   2042..2085    -  misc_feature   MCS (fragment): pBluescript multiple cloning site
   2098..2116    -  promoter       T3 promoter: promoter for bacteriophage T3 RNA polymerase
   2161..2177    -  protein_bind   lac operator: The lac repressor binds to the lac operator to inhibit transcription in E. coli. This inhibition can be relieved by adding lactose or isopropyl-β-D-thiogalactopyranoside (IPTG). lac repressor encoded by lacI
   2185..2215    -  promoter       lac promoter: promoter for the E. coli lac operon
   2230..2251    -  protein_bind   CAP binding site: CAP binding activates transcription in the presence of cAMP. E. coli catabolite activator protein
   2264..2356    -  CDS            lacI (fragment): lac repressor; lacI; The lac repressor binds to the lac operator to inhibit transcription in E. coli. This inhibition can be relieved by adding lactose or isopropyl-β-D-thiogalactopyranoside (IPTG).
   2539..3127    -  rep_origin     ori: high-copy-number ColE1/pMB1/pBR322/pUC origin of replication
   3298..4158    -  CDS            AmpR: β-lactamase; bla; confers resistance to ampicillin, carbenicillin, and related antibiotics
   4159..4263    -  promoter       AmpR promoter: bla
>Addgene plasmid #19615 | pGC92 | depositor full sequence | sequence record 9247 | Author sequence
CTAAATTGTAAGCGTTAATATTTTGTTAAAATTCGCGTTAAATTTTTGTTAAATCAGCTCATTTTTTAAC
CAATAGGCCGAAATCGGCAAAATCCCTTATAAATCAAAAGAATAGACCGAGATAGGGT
[37 nt withheld, positions 129-165]
AAAGAACGTGGACTCCAACGTCAAAGG
[49 nt withheld, positions 193-241]
T
[91 nt withheld, positions 243-333]
G
[124 nt withheld, positions 335-458]
CCCATTCGCCATTCAGGCTGCGCAACTGTTGGGAAGGGCGATCGGTGCGGGCCTCTTCGCTATTACGCCA
GCTGGCGAAAGGGGGATGTGCTGCAAGGCGATTAAGTTGGGTAACGCCAGGGTTTTCCCAGTCACGACGT
TGTAAAACGACGGCCAGTGAGCGCGCGTAATACGACTCACTATAGGGCGAATTGGGTACCAAAAACATGC
CACAATTTGATATATTATGTAAAACACCACCTAAGGTGCTTGTTCGTCAGTTTGTGGAAAGGTTTGAAAG
ACCTTCAGGTGAGAAAATAGCATTATGTGCTGCTGAACTAACCTATTTATGTTGGATGATTACACATAAC
GGAACAGCAATCAAGAGAGCCACATTCATGAGCTATAATACTATCATAAGCAATTCGCTGAGTTTCGATA
TTGTCAATAAATCACTCCAGTTTAAATACAAGACGCAAAAAGCAACAATTCTGGAAGCCTCATTAAAGAA
ATTGATTCCTGCTTGGGAATTTACAATTATTCCTTACTATGGACAAAAACATCAATCTGATATCACTGAT
ATTGTAAGTAGTTTGCAATTACAGTTCGAATCATCGGAAGAAGCAGATAAGGGAAATAGCCACAGTAAAA
AAATGCTTAAAGCACTTCTAAGTGAGGGTGAAAGCATCTGGGAGATCACTGAGAAAATACTAAATTCGTT
TGAGTATACTTCGAGATTTACAAAAACAAAAACTTTATACCAATTCCTCTTCCTAGCTACTTTCATCAAT
TGTGGAAGATTCAGCGATATTAAGAACGTTGATCCGAAATCATTTAAATTAGTCCAAAATAAGTATCTGG
GAGTAATAATCCAGTGTTTAGTGACAGAGACAAAGACAAGCGTTAGTAGGCACATATACTTCTTTAGCGC
AAGGGGTAGGATCGATCCACTTGTATATTTGGATGAATTTTTGAGGAATTCTGAACCAGTCCTAAAACGA
GTAAATAGGACCGGCAATTCTTCAAGCAATAAACAGGAATACCAATTATTAAAAGATAACTTAGTCAGAT
CGTACAATAAAGCTTTGAAGAAAAATGCGCCTTATTCAATCTTTGCTATAAAAAATGGCCCAAAATCTCA
CATTGGAAGACATTTGATGACCTCATTTCTTTCAATGAAGGGCCTAACGGAGTTGACTAATGTTGTGGGA
AATTGGAGCGATAAGCGTGCTTCTGCCGTGGCCAGGACAACGTATACTCATCAGATAACAGCAATACCTG
ATCACTACTTCGCACTAGTTTCTCGGTACTATGCATATGATCCAATATCAAAGGAAATGATAGCATTGAA
GGATGAGACTAATCCAATTGAGGAGTGGCAGCATATAGAACAGCTAAAGGGTAGTGCTGAAGGAAGCATA
CGATACCCCGCATGGAATGGGATAATATCACAGGAGGTACTAGACTACCTTTCATCCTACATAAATAGAC
GCATATAAGTACGCATTTAAGCATAAACACGCACTATGCCGTTCTTCTCATGTATATATATATACAGGCA
ACACGCAGATATAGGTGCGACGTGAACAGTGAGCTGTATGTGCGGGGATCCACTAGTTCTAGAGCGGCCG
CCACCGCGGTGGAGCTCCAGCTTTTGTTCCCTTTAGTGAGGGTTAATTGCGCGCTTGGCGTAATCATGGT
CATAGCTGTTTCCTGTGTGAAATTGTTATCCGCTCACAATTCCACACAACATACGAGCCGGAAGCATAAA
GTGTAAAGCCTGGGGTGCCTAATGAGTGAGCTAACTCACATTAATTGCGTTGCGCTCACTGCCCGCTTTC
CAGTCGGGAAACCTGTCGTGCCAGCTGCATTAATGAATCGGCCAACGCGCGGGGAGAGGCGGTTTGCGTA
TTGGGCGCTCTTCCGCTTCCTCGCTCACTGACTCGCTGCGCTCGGTCGTTCGGCTGCGGCGAGCGGTATC
AGCTCACTCAAAGGCGGTAATACGGTTATCCACAGAATCAGGGGATAACGCAGGAAAGAACATGTGAGCA
AAAGGCCAGCAAAAGGCCAGGAACCGTAAAAAGGCCGCGTTGCTGGCGTTTTTCCATAGGCTCCGCCCCC
CTGACGAGCATCACAAAAATCGACGCTCAAGTCAGAGGTGGCGAAACCCGACAGGACTATAAAGATACCA
GGCGTTTCCCCCTGGAAGCTCCCTCGTGCGCTCTCCTGTTCCGACCCTGCCGCTTACCGGATACCTGTCC
GCCTTTCTCCCTTCGGGAAGCGTGGCGCTTTCTCATAGCTCACGCTGTAGGTATCTCAGTTCGGTGTAGG
TCGTTCGCTCCAAGCTGGGCTGTGTGCACGAACCCCCCGTTCAGCCCGACCGCTGCGCCTTATCCGGTAA
CTATCGTCTTGAGTCCAACCCGGTAAGACACGACTTATCGCCACTGGCAGCAGCCACTGGTAACAGGATT
AGCAGAGCGAGGTATGTAGGCGGTGCTACAGAGTTCTTGAAGTGGTGGCCTAACTACGGCTACACTAGAA
GGACAGTATTTGGTATCTGCGCTCTGCTGAAGCCAGTTACCTTCGGAAAAAGAGTTGGTAGCTCTTGATC
CGGCAAACAAACCACCGCTGGTAGCGGTGGTTTTTTTGTTTGCAAGCAGCAGATTACGCGCAGAAAAAAA
GGATCTCAAGAAGATCCTTTGATCTTTTCTACGGGGTCTGACGCTCAGTGGAACGAAAACTCACGTTAAG
GGATTTTGGTCATGAGATTATCAAAAAGGATCTTCACCTAGATCCTTTTAAATTAAAAATGAAGTTTTAA
ATCAATCTAAAGTATATATGAGTAAACTTGGTCTGACAGTTACCAATGCTTAATCAGTGAGGCACCTATC
TCAGCGATCTGTCTATTTCGTTCATCCATAGTTGCCTGACTCCCCGTCGTGTAGATAACTACGATACGGG
AGGGCTTACCATCTGGCCCCAGTGCTGCAATGATACCGCGAGACCCACGCTCACCGGCTCCAGATTTATC
AGCAATAAACCAGCCAGCCGGAAGGGCCGAGCGCAGAAGTGGTCCTGCAACTTTATCCGCCTCCATCCAG
TCTATTAATTGTTGCCGGGAAGCTAGAGTAAGTAGTTCGCCAGTTAATAGTTTGCGCAACGTTGTTGCCA
TTGCTACAGGCATCGTGGTGTCACGCTCGTCGTTTGGTATGGCTTCATTCAGCTCCGGTTCCCAACGATC
AAGGCGAGTTACATGATCCCCCATGTTGTGCAAAAAAGCGGTTAGCTCCTTCGGTCCTCCGATCGTTGTC
AGAAGTAAGTTGGCCGCAGTGTTATCACTCATGGTTATGGCAGCACTGCATAATTCTCTTACTGTCATGC
CATCCGTAAGATGCTTTTCTGTGACTGGTGAGTACTCAACCAAGTCATTCTGAGAATAGTGTATGCGGCG
ACCGAGTTGCTCTTGCCCGGCGTCAATACGGGATAATACCGCGCCACATAGCAGAACTTTAAAAGTGCTC
ATCATTGGAAAACGTTCTTCGGGGCGAAAACTCTCAAGGATCTTACCGCTGTTGAGATCCAGTTCGATGT
AACCCACTCGTGCACCCAACTGATCTTCAGCATCTTTTACTTTCACCAGCGTTTCTGGGTGAGCAAAAAC
AGGAAGGCAAAATGCCGCAAAAAAGGGAATAAGGGCGACACGGAAATGTTGAATACTCATACTCTTCCTT
TTTCAATATTATTGAAGCATTTATCAGGGTTATTGTCTCATGAGCGGATACATATTTGAATGTATTTAGA
AAAATAAACAAATAGGGGTTCCGCGCACATTTCCCCGAAAAGTGCCAC
