>Addgene plasmid #19615 | pGC92 | addgene partial sequence | sequence record 25214 | 19615 with T7
TTGATATATTATGTAAAACACCACCTAAGGTGCTTGTTCGTCAGTTTGTGGAAAGGTTTGAAAGACCTTC
AGGTGAGAAAATAGCATTATGTGCTGCTGAACTAACCTATTTATGTTGGATGATTACACATAACGGAACA
GCAATCAAGAGAGCCACATTCATGAGCTATAATACTATCATAAGCAATTCGCTGAGTTTCGATATTGTCA
ATAAATCACTCCAGTTTAAATACAAGACGCAAAAAGCAACAATTCTGGAAGCCTCATTAAAGAAATTGAT
TCCTGCTTGGGAATTTACAATTATTCCTTACTATGGACAAAAACATCAATCTGATATCACTGATATTGTA
AGTAGTTTGCAATTACAGTTCGAATCATCGGAAGAAGCAGATAAGGGAAATAGCCACAGTAAAAAAATGC
TTAAAGCACTTCTAAGTGAGGGTGAAAGCATCTGGGAGATCACTGAGAAAATACTAAATTCGTTTGAGTA
TACTTCGAGATTTACAAAAACAAAAACTTTATACCAATTCCTCTTCCTAGCTACTTTCATCAATTGTGGA
AGATTCAGCGATATTAAGAACGTTGATCCGAAATC
